Addgene plasmid #178439: pFUW-TetO-PLEK
Purpose: doxycycline-inducible expression of Human PLEK in mammalian cells
Depositing lab: Filipe Pereira. Depositing organization: Center for Neuroscience and Cell Biology, University of Coimbra. Publication: Single-cell transcriptional profiling informs efficient reprogramming of human somatic cells to cross-presenting dendritic cells. Rosa FF, Pires CF, Kurochkin I, Halitzki E, Zahan T, Arh N, Zimmermannova O, Ferreira AG, Li H, Karlsson S, Scheding S, Pereira CF. Sci Immunol. 2022 Mar 4;7(69):eabg5539. doi: 10.1126/sciimmunol.abg5539. Epub 2022 Mar 4. PubMed 35245086.
Backbone
  Vector backbone: pFUW-TetO
  Vector type: Mammalian Expression, Lentiviral
Growth in bacteria
  Bacterial resistance: Ampicillin, 100 μg/mL
  Growth temperature: 37°C
  Growth strain: NEB Stable
  Copy number: High Copy
Gene/Insert
  Gene/Insert name: PLEK
  Species: H. sapiens (human)
  Insert size (bp): 1053
  Entrez Gene: PLEK (a.k.a. P47)
  Promoter: CMV
  Cloning method: Restriction Enzyme; 5′ cloning site NheI (unknown if destroyed); 3′ cloning site BstBI (unknown if destroyed)
  Sequencing primers: 5′ TCCACGCTGTTTTGACCTCC
Terms and licenses: Academic/Nonprofit Terms; Industry Terms: Not Available to Industry
How to cite: pFUW-TetO-PLEK was a gift from Filipe Pereira (Addgene plasmid # 178439 ; http://n2t.net/addgene:178439 ; RRID:Addgene_178439)
