[The description below was written by a language model from this plasmid's Addgene catalogue record and pLannotate feature annotations shown in this document.]
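Description:
pFUW-TetO-PLEK is a 9.5 kb HIV-1-based lentiviral transfer plasmid for doxycycline-inducible expression of human PLEK (pleckstrin, also known as P47, a major protein kinase C substrate of platelets) in mammalian cells. It is built on the pFUW-TetO backbone and is propagated in E. coli through a high-copy ColE1/pUC-type origin with ampicillin selection (AmpR). An f1 origin is also present. The backbone additionally carries an SV40 promoter/EM7 promoter–BleoR cassette with an SV40 poly(A) signal. This cassette sits outside the LTR-flanked region, so it would not be transferred with the packaged viral genome.

The viral genome is transcribed in packaging cells from a CMV enhancer/promoter fused to a truncated 5′ LTR. This is followed by the Ψ packaging signal with a partial gag sequence, the Rev response element for Rev-dependent nuclear export, and the cPPT/CTS. The expression cassette consists of a tetracycline response element with seven tetO copies upstream of a minimal CMV promoter, which is the "CMV" promoter listed in the catalogue entry. This promoter drives the roughly 1.05 kb PLEK coding sequence, cloned between NheI and BstBI sites, and no epitope tag or reporter is annotated. A WPRE downstream enhances transcript expression, and the cassette ends in a truncated 3′ LTR (labelled as a 5′ LTR by the annotation software) followed by a bGH poly(A) signal.

Induction requires a tetracycline-controlled transactivator supplied separately, since none is encoded here. The associated publication concerns reprogramming human somatic cells into cross-presenting dendritic cells, but the record does not state the specific role of PLEK in that work.
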