Features (pLannotate 1.2.2; 32 found; start..end, strand, type, name):
     20..290     +  protein_bind   tetracycline response element: contains seven copies of the tetracycline operator tetO tetracycline repressor TetR
    301..318     +  misc_feature   MCS (fragment): pUC18/19 multiple cloning site
    323..361     +  promoter       minimal CMV promoter: human cytomegalovirus (CMV) immediate early promoter
    479..1528    +  CDS            PLEK: PLEK_HUMAN - Also known as P47. Experimental evidence at protein level: Swiss-Prot protein existence level 1. Major protein kinase C substrate of platelets. From Homo sapiens (Human).
   1538..1556    +  misc_feature   MCS (fragment): pBluescript multiple cloning site
   1556..2144    +  misc_feature   WPRE: woodchuck hepatitis virus posttranscriptional regulatory element
   2081..2662    +  CDS            nef (fragment): NEF_HV1H2 - Experimental evidence at protein level: Swiss-Prot protein existence level 1. Extracellular Nef protein targets CD4(+) T-lymphocytes for apoptosis by interacting with CXCR4 surface receptors. From Human immunodeficiency virus type 1 group M subtype B (isolate HXB2) (HIV-1).
   2669..2849    +  LTR            5' LTR (truncated): truncated 5' long terminal repeat (LTR) from HIV-1
   2881..3105    +  polyA_signal   bGH poly(A) signal: bovine growth hormone polyadenylation signal
   3109..3130    +  promoter       SV40 promoter (fragment): SV40 enhancer and early promoter
   3151..3579    +  rep_origin     f1 ori (sequence partly withheld): f1 bacteriophage origin of replication; arrow indicates direction of (+) strand synthesis
   3593..3922    +  promoter       SV40 promoter: SV40 enhancer and early promoter
   3970..4017    +  promoter       EM7 promoter: synthetic bacterial promoter&nbsp
   4036..4410    +  CDS            BleoR: antibiotic-binding protein; Sh ble from Streptoalloteichus hindustanus; confers resistance to bleomycin, phleomycin, and Zeocin™
   4420..4545    +  CDS            ble (fragment): BLE_KLEPN - Experimental evidence at protein level: Swiss-Prot protein existence level 1. Binding protein with a strong affinity to the bleomycin family of antibiotics. Binds to CL990; an antimitotic-antibiotic compound. From Klebsiella pneumoniae.
   4540..4661    +  polyA_signal   SV40 poly(A) signal: SV40 polyadenylation signal
   4734..4750    -  protein_bind   lac operator: The lac repressor binds to the lac operator to inhibit transcription in E. coli. This inhibition can be relieved by adding lactose or isopropyl-β-D-thiogalactopyranoside (IPTG). lac repressor encoded by lacI
   4758..4788    -  promoter       lac promoter: promoter for the E. coli lac operon
   4803..4824    -  protein_bind   CAP binding site: CAP binding activates transcription in the presence of cAMP. E. coli catabolite activator protein
   4837..4929    -  CDS            lacI (fragment): lac repressor; lacI; The lac repressor binds to the lac operator to inhibit transcription in E. coli. This inhibition can be relieved by adding lactose or isopropyl-β-D-thiogalactopyranoside (IPTG).
   5112..5700    -  rep_origin     ori: high-copy-number ColE1/pMB1/pBR322/pUC origin of replication
   5871..6731    -  CDS            AmpR: β-lactamase; bla; confers resistance to ampicillin, carbenicillin, and related antibiotics
   6732..6836    -  promoter       AmpR promoter: bla
   6895..6947    -  misc_feature   bom (fragment): basis of mobility region from pBR322
   7102..7481    +  enhancer       CMV enhancer: human cytomegalovirus immediate early enhancer
   7482..7681    +  promoter       CMV promoter: human cytomegalovirus (CMV) immediate early promoter
   7699..7879    +  LTR            5' LTR (truncated): truncated 5' long terminal repeat (LTR) from HIV-1
   7926..8051    +  misc_feature   HIV-1 Ψ: packaging signal of human immunodeficiency virus type 1
   8035..8398    +  CDS            HIV-1 gag (fragment): gag protein from human immunodeficiency virus 1; gag
   8544..8777    +  misc_feature   RRE: The Rev response element (RRE) of HIV-1 allows for Rev-dependent mRNA export from the nucleus to the cytoplasm.
   9154..9254    +  CDS            Rev (fragment): human immunodeficiency virus 1 (HIV-1) Rev protein; rev; enhances nuclear export of unspliced and incompletely spliced viral mRNAs
   9304..9421    +  misc_feature   cPPT/CTS: central polypurine tract and central termination sequence of HIV-1
>Addgene plasmid #178439 | pFUW-TetO-PLEK | addgene full sequence | sequence record 352068 | Addgene NGS Result
TAGATCTCGAGTTTACCACTCCCTATCAGTGATAGAGAAAAGTGAAAGTCGAGTTTACCACTCCCTATCA
GTGATAGAGAAAAGTGAAAGTCGAGTTTACCACTCCCTATCAGTGATAGAGAAAAGTGAAAGTCGAGTTT
ACCACTCCCTATCAGTGATAGAGAAAAGTGAAAGTCGAGTTTACCACTCCCTATCAGTGATAGAGAAAAG
TGAAAGTCGAGTTTACCACTCCCTATCAGTGATAGAGAAAAGTGAAAGTCGAGTTTACCACTCCCTATCA
GTGATAGAGAAAAGTGAAAGTCGAGCTCGGTACCCGGGTCGAGGTAGGCGTGTACGGTGGGAGGCCTATA
TAAGCAGAGCTCGTTTAGTGAACCGTCAGATCGCCTGGAGACGCCATCCACGCTGTTTTGACCTCCATAG
AAGACACCGGGACCGATCCAGCCTCCGCGGCCCCGAATTCACCGGTTCTAGAGCTAGCATGGAACCAAAG
CGGATCAGAGAGGGCTACCTTGTGAAGAAGGGGAGCGTGTTCAATACGTGGAAACCCATGTGGGTTGTAT
TGTTAGAAGATGGAATTGAATTCTATAAGAAGAAAAGTGACAACAGCCCCAAAGGAATGATCCCGCTGAA
AGGGAGCACTCTGACTAGCCCTTGTCAAGACTTTGGCAAAAGGATGTTTGTGTTTAAGATCACTACGACC
AAACAGCAGGACCACTTCTTCCAGGCAGCCTTCCTGGAGGAGAGAGATGCCTGGGTTCGGGATATCAAGA
AGGCCATTAAATGCATTGAAGGAGGCCAGAAATTTGCCAGGAAATCTACCAGGAGGTCCATTCGACTGCC
AGAAACCATTGACTTAGGTGCCTTATATTTGTCCATGAAAGACACTGAAAAAGGAATAAAAGAACTGAAT
CTAGAGAAGGACAAGAAGATTTTTAATCACTGCTTCACAGGTAACTGCGTCATTGATTGGCTGGTATCCA
ACCAGTCTGTTAGGAATCGCCAGGAAGGCCTCATGATTGCTTCATCGCTGCTCAATGAGGGGTATCTGCA
GCCTGCTGGAGACATGTCCAAGAGTGCAGTGGATGGAACTGCTGAAAACCCTTTCCTGGACAACCCTGAT
GCCTTCTACTACTTTCCAGACAGTGGGTTCTTCTGTGAAGAGAATTCCAGTGATGATGATGTGATTCTGA
AAGAAGAATTCAGAGGGGTCATTATCAAGCAGGGATGTTTACTGAAGCAGGGGCATAGAAGGAAAAACTG
GAAAGTGAGGAAGTTCATCTTGAGAGAAGACCCTGCCTACCTGCACTACTATGACCCTGCTGGGGCAGAA
GATCCCCTGGGAGCAATTCACTTGAGAGGCTGTGTGGTGACTTCAGTGGAGAGCAACTCAAATGGCAGGA
AGAGTGAGGAAGAGAACCTTTTTGAGATCATCACAGCAGATGAAGTGCACTATTTCTTGCAAGCAGCCAC
CCCCAAGGAGCGCACAGAGTGGATCAAAGCCATCCAGATGGCCTCCCGAACTGGGAAGTAATTCGAAGAT
ATCAAGCTTATCGATAATCAACCTCTGGATTACAAAATTTGTGAAAGATTGACTGGTATTCTTAACTATG
TTGCTCCTTTTACGCTATGTGGATACGCTGCTTTAATGCCTTTGTATCATGCTATTGCTTCCCGTATGGC
TTTCATTTTCTCCTCCTTGTATAAATCCTGGTTGCTGTCTCTTTATGAGGAGTTGTGGCCCGTTGTCAGG
CAACGTGGCGTGGTGTGCACTGTGTTTGCTGACGCAACCCCCACTGGTTGGGGCATTGCCACCACCTGTC
AGCTCCTTTCCGGGACTTTCGCTTTCCCCCTCCCTATTGCCACGGCGGAACTCATCGCCGCCTGCCTTGC
CCGCTGCTGGACAGGGGCTCGGCTGTTGGGCACTGACAATTCCGTGGTGTTGTCGGGGAAATCATCGTCC
TTTCCTTGGCTGCTCGCCTGTGTTGCCACCTGGATTCTGCGCGGGACGTCCTTCTGCTACGTCCCTTCGG
CCCTCAATCCAGCGGACCTTCCTTCCCGCGGCCTGCTGCCGGCTCTGCGGCCTCTTCCGCGTCTTCGCCT
TCGCCCTCAGACGAGTCGGATCTCCCTTTGGGCCGCCTCCCCGCATCGATACCGTCGACCTCGAGACCTA
GAAAAACATGGAGCAATCACAAGTAGCAATACAGCAGCTACCAATGCTGATTGTGCCTGGCTAGAAGCAC
AAGAGGAGGAGGAGGTGGGTTTTCCAGTCACACCTCAGGTACCTTTAAGACCAATGACTTACAAGGCAGC
TGTAGATCTTAGCCACTTTTTAAAAGAAAAGGGGGGACTGGAAGGGCTAATTCACTCCCAACGAAGACAA
GATATCCTTGATCTGTGGATCTACCACACACAAGGCTACTTCCCTGATTGGCAGAACTACACACCAGGGC
CAGGGATCAGATATCCACTGACCTTTGGATGGTGCTACAAGCTAGTACCAGTTGAGCAAGAGAAGGTAGA
AGAAGCCAATGAAGGAGAGAACACCCGCTTGTTACACCCTGTGAGCCTGCATGGGATGGATGACCCGGAG
AGAGAAGTATTAGAGTGGAGGTTTGACAGCCGCCTAGCATTTCATCACATGGCCCGAGAGCTGCATCCGG
ACTGTACTGGGTCTCTCTGGTTAGACCAGATCTGAGCCTGGGAGCTCTCTGGCTAACTAGGGAACCCACT
GCTTAAGCCTCAATAAAGCTTGCCTTGAGTGCTTCAAGTAGTGTGTGCCCGTCTGTTGTGTGACTCTGGT
AACTAGAGATCCCTCAGACCCTTTTAGTCAGTGTGGAAAATCTCTAGCAGGGCCCGTTTAAACCCGCTGA
TCAGCCTCGACTGTGCCTTCTAGTTGCCAGCCATCTGTTGTTTGCCCCTCCCCCGTGCCTTCCTTGACCC
TGGAAGGTGCCACTCCCACTGTCCTTTCCTAATAAAATGAGGAAATTGCATCGCATTGTCTGAGTAGGTG
TCATTCTATTCTGGGGGGTGGGGTGGGGCAGGACAGCAAGGGGGAGGATTGGGAAGACAATAGCAGGCAT
GCTGGGGATGCGGTGGGCTCTATGGCTTCTGAGGCGGAAAGAACCAGCTGGGGCTCTAGGGGGTATCCCC
[124 nt withheld, positions 3151-3274]
C
[91 nt withheld, positions 3276-3366]
A
[49 nt withheld, positions 3368-3416]
CCTTTGACGTTGGAGTCCACGTTCTTT
[37 nt withheld, positions 3444-3480]
ACCCTATCTCGGTCTATTCTTTTGATTTATAAGGGATTTTGCCGATTTCGGCCTATTGGTTAAAAAATGA
GCTGATTTAACAAAAATTTAACGCGAATTAATTCTGTGGAATGTGTGTCAGTTAGGGTGTGGAAAGTCCC
CAGGCTCCCCAGCAGGCAGAAGTATGCAAAGCATGCATCTCAATTAGTCAGCAACCAGGTGTGGAAAGTC
CCCAGGCTCCCCAGCAGGCAGAAGTATGCAAAGCATGCATCTCAATTAGTCAGCAACCATAGTCCCGCCC
CTAACTCCGCCCATCCCGCCCCTAACTCCGCCCAGTTCCGCCCATTCTCCGCCCCATGGCTGACTAATTT
TTTTTATTTATGCAGAGGCCGAGGCCGCCTCTGCCTCTGAGCTATTCCAGAAGTAGTGAGGAGGCTTTTT
TGGAGGCCTAGGCTTTTGCAAAAAGCTCCCGGGAGCTTGTATATCCATTTTCGGATCTGATCAGCACGTG
TTGACAATTAATCATCGGCATAGTATATCGGCATAGTATAATACGACAAGGTGAGGAACTAAACCATGGC
CAAGTTGACCAGTGCCGTTCCGGTGCTCACCGCGCGCGACGTCGCCGGAGCGGTCGAGTTCTGGACCGAC
CGGCTCGGGTTCTCCCGGGACTTCGTGGAGGACGACTTCGCCGGTGTGGTCCGGGACGACGTGACCCTGT
TCATCAGCGCGGTCCAGGACCAGGTGGTGCCGGACAACACCCTGGCCTGGGTGTGGGTGCGCGGCCTGGA
CGAGCTGTACGCCGAGTGGTCGGAGGTCGTGTCCACGAACTTCCGGGACGCCTCCGGGCCGGCCATGACC
GAGATCGGCGAGCAGCCGTGGGGGCGGGAGTTCGCCCTGCGCGACCCGGCCGGCAACTGCGTGCACTTCG
TGGCCGAGGAGCAGGACTGACACGTGCTACGAGATTTCGATTCCACCGCCGCCTTCTATGAAAGGTTGGG
CTTCGGAATCGTTTTCCGGGACGCCGGCTGGATGATCCTCCAGCGCGGGGATCTCATGCTGGAGTTCTTC
GCCCACCCCAACTTGTTTATTGCAGCTTATAATGGTTACAAATAAAGCAATAGCATCACAAATTTCACAA
ATAAAGCATTTTTTTCACTGCATTCTAGTTGTGGTTTGTCCAAACTCATCAATGTATCTTATCATGTCTG
TATACCGTCGACCTCTAGCTAGAGCTTGGCGTAATCATGGTCATAGCTGTTTCCTGTGTGAAATTGTTAT
CCGCTCACAATTCCACACAACATACGAGCCGGAAGCATAAAGTGTAAAGCCTGGGGTGCCTAATGAGTGA
GCTAACTCACATTAATTGCGTTGCGCTCACTGCCCGCTTTCCAGTCGGGAAACCTGTCGTGCCAGCTGCA
TTAATGAATCGGCCAACGCGCGGGGAGAGGCGGTTTGCGTATTGGGCGCTCTTCCGCTTCCTCGCTCACT
GACTCGCTGCGCTCGGTCGTTCGGCTGCGGCGAGCGGTATCAGCTCACTCAAAGGCGGTAATACGGTTAT
CCACAGAATCAGGGGATAACGCAGGAAAGAACATGTGAGCAAAAGGCCAGCAAAAGGCCAGGAACCGTAA
AAAGGCCGCGTTGCTGGCGTTTTTCCATAGGCTCCGCCCCCCTGACGAGCATCACAAAAATCGACGCTCA
AGTCAGAGGTGGCGAAACCCGACAGGACTATAAAGATACCAGGCGTTTCCCCCTGGAAGCTCCCTCGTGC
GCTCTCCTGTTCCGACCCTGCCGCTTACCGGATACCTGTCCGCCTTTCTCCCTTCGGGAAGCGTGGCGCT
TTCTCATAGCTCACGCTGTAGGTATCTCAGTTCGGTGTAGGTCGTTCGCTCCAAGCTGGGCTGTGTGCAC
GAACCCCCCGTTCAGCCCGACCGCTGCGCCTTATCCGGTAACTATCGTCTTGAGTCCAACCCGGTAAGAC
ACGACTTATCGCCACTGGCAGCAGCCACTGGTAACAGGATTAGCAGAGCGAGGTATGTAGGCGGTGCTAC
AGAGTTCTTGAAGTGGTGGCCTAACTACGGCTACACTAGAAGAACAGTATTTGGTATCTGCGCTCTGCTG
AAGCCAGTTACCTTCGGAAAAAGAGTTGGTAGCTCTTGATCCGGCAAACAAACCACCGCTGGTAGCGGTG
GTTTTTTTGTTTGCAAGCAGCAGATTACGCGCAGAAAAAAAGGATCTCAAGAAGATCCTTTGATCTTTTC
TACGGGGTCTGACGCTCAGTGGAACGAAAACTCACGTTAAGGGATTTTGGTCATGAGATTATCAAAAAGG
ATCTTCACCTAGATCCTTTTAAATTAAAAATGAAGTTTTAAATCAATCTAAAGTATATATGAGTAAACTT
GGTCTGACAGTTACCAATGCTTAATCAGTGAGGCACCTATCTCAGCGATCTGTCTATTTCGTTCATCCAT
AGTTGCCTGACTCCCCGTCGTGTAGATAACTACGATACGGGAGGGCTTACCATCTGGCCCCAGTGCTGCA
ATGATACCGCGAGACCCACGCTCACCGGCTCCAGATTTATCAGCAATAAACCAGCCAGCCGGAAGGGCCG
AGCGCAGAAGTGGTCCTGCAACTTTATCCGCCTCCATCCAGTCTATTAATTGTTGCCGGGAAGCTAGAGT
AAGTAGTTCGCCAGTTAATAGTTTGCGCAACGTTGTTGCCATTGCTACAGGCATCGTGGTGTCACGCTCG
TCGTTTGGTATGGCTTCATTCAGCTCCGGTTCCCAACGATCAAGGCGAGTTACATGATCCCCCATGTTGT
GCAAAAAAGCGGTTAGCTCCTTCGGTCCTCCGATCGTTGTCAGAAGTAAGTTGGCCGCAGTGTTATCACT
CATGGTTATGGCAGCACTGCATAATTCTCTTACTGTCATGCCATCCGTAAGATGCTTTTCTGTGACTGGT
GAGTACTCAACCAAGTCATTCTGAGAATAGTGTATGCGGCGACCGAGTTGCTCTTGCCCGGCGTCAATAC
GGGATAATACCGCGCCACATAGCAGAACTTTAAAAGTGCTCATCATTGGAAAACGTTCTTCGGGGCGAAA
ACTCTCAAGGATCTTACCGCTGTTGAGATCCAGTTCGATGTAACCCACTCGTGCACCCAACTGATCTTCA
GCATCTTTTACTTTCACCAGCGTTTCTGGGTGAGCAAAAACAGGAAGGCAAAATGCCGCAAAAAAGGGAA
TAAGGGCGACACGGAAATGTTGAATACTCATACTCTTCCTTTTTCAATATTATTGAAGCATTTATCAGGG
TTATTGTCTCATGAGCGGATACATATTTGAATGTATTTAGAAAAATAAACAAATAGGGGTTCCGCGCACA
TTTCCCCGAAAAGTGCCACCTGACGTCGACGGATCGGGAGATCTCCCGATCCCCTATGGTGCACTCTCAG
TACAATCTGCTCTGATGCCGCATAGTTAAGCCAGTATCTGCTCCCTGCTTGTGTGTTGGAGGTCGCTGAG
TAGTGCGCGAGCAAAATTTAAGCTACAACAAGGCAAGGCTTGACCGACAATTGCATGAAGAATCTGCTTA
GGGTTAGGCGTTTTGCGCTGCTTCGCGATGTACGGGCCAGATATACGCGTTGACATTGATTATTGACTAG
TTATTAATAGTAATCAATTACGGGGTCATTAGTTCATAGCCCATATATGGAGTTCCGCGTTACATAACTT
ACGGTAAATGGCCCGCCTGGCTGACCGCCCAACGACCCCCGCCCATTGACGTCAATAATGACGTATGTTC
CCATAGTAACGCCAATAGGGACTTTCCATTGACGTCAATGGGTGGAGTATTTACGGTAAACTGCCCACTT
GGCAGTACATCAAGTGTATCATATGCCAAGTACGCCCCCTATTGACGTCAATGACGGTAAATGGCCCGCC
TGGCATTATGCCCAGTACATGACCTTATGGGACTTTCCTACTTGGCAGTACATCTACGTATTAGTCATCG
CTATTACCATGGTGATGCGGTTTTGGCAGTACATCAATGGGCGTGGATAGCGGTTTGACTCACGGGGATT
TCCAAGTCTCCACCCCATTGACGTCAATGGGAGTTTGTTTTGGCACCAAAATCAACGGGACTTTCCAAAA
TGTCGTAACAACTCCGCCCCATTGACGCAAATGGGCGGTAGGCGTGTACGGTGGGAGGTCTATATAAGCA
GCGCGTTTTGCCTGTACTGGGTCTCTCTGGTTAGACCAGATCTGAGCCTGGGAGCTCTCTGGCTAACTAG
GGAACCCACTGCTTAAGCCTCAATAAAGCTTGCCTTGAGTGCTTCAAGTAGTGTGTGCCCGTCTGTTGTG
TGACTCTGGTAACTAGAGATCCCTCAGACCCTTTTAGTCAGTGTGGAAAATCTCTAGCAGTGGCGCCCGA
ACAGGGACTTGAAAGCGAAAGGGAAACCAGAGGAGCTCTCTCGACGCAGGACTCGGCTTGCTGAAGCGCG
CACGGCAAGAGGCGAGGGGCGGCGACTGGTGAGTACGCCAAAAATTTTGACTAGCGGAGGCTAGAAGGAG
AGAGATGGGTGCGAGAGCGTCAGTATTAAGCGGGGGAGAATTAGATCGCGATGGGAAAAAATTCGGTTAA
GGCCAGGGGGAAAGAAAAAATATAAATTAAAACATATAGTATGGGCAAGCAGGGAGCTAGAACGATTCGC
AGTTAATCCTGGCCTGTTAGAAACATCAGAAGGCTGTAGACAAATACTGGGACAGCTACAACCATCCCTT
CAGACAGGATCAGAAGAACTTAGATCATTATATAATACAGTAGCAACCCTCTATTGTGTGCATCAAAGGA
TAGAGATAAAAGACACCAAGGAAGCTTTAGACAAGATAGAGGAAGAGCAAAACAAAAGTAAGACCACCGC
ACAGCAAGCGGCCGCTGATCTTCAGACCTGGAGGAGGAGATATGAGGGACAATTGGAGAAGTGAATTATA
TAAATATAAAGTAGTAAAAATTGAACCATTAGGAGTAGCACCCACCAAGGCAAAGAGAAGAGTGGTGCAG
AGAGAAAAAAGAGCAGTGGGAATAGGAGCTTTGTTCCTTGGGTTCTTGGGAGCAGCAGGAAGCACTATGG
GCGCAGCGTCAATGACGCTGACGGTACAGGCCAGACAATTATTGTCTGGTATAGTGCAGCAGCAGAACAA
TTTGCTGAGGGCTATTGAGGCGCAACAGCATCTGTTGCAACTCACAGTCTGGGGCATCAAGCAGCTCCAG
GCAAGAATCCTGGCTGTGGAAAGATACCTAAAGGATCAACAGCTCCTGGGGATTTGGGGTTGCTCTGGAA
AACTCATTTGCACCACTGCTGTGCCTTGGAATGCTAGTTGGAGTAATAAATCTCTGGAACAGATTTGGAA
TCACACGACCTGGATGGAGTGGGACAGAGAAATTAACAATTACACAAGCTTAATACACTCCTTAATTGAA
GAATCGCAAAACCAGCAAGAAAAGAATGAACAAGAATTATTGGAATTAGATAAATGGGCAAGTTTGTGGA
ATTGGTTTAACATAACAAATTGGCTGTGGTATATAAAATTATTCATAATGATAGTAGGAGGCTTGGTAGG
TTTAAGAATAGTTTTTGCTGTACTTTCTATAGTGAATAGAGTTAGGCAGGGATATTCACCATTATCGTTT
CAGACCCACCTCCCAACCCCGAGGGGACCCGACAGGCCCGAAGGAATAGAAGAAGAAGGTGGAGAGAGAG
ACAGAGACAGATCCATTCGATTAGTGAACGGATCGGCACTGCGTGCGCCAATTCTGCAGACAAATGGCAG
TATTCATCCACAATTTTAAAAGAAAAGGGGGGATTGGGGGGTACAGTGCAGGGGAAAGAATAGTAGACAT
AATAGCAACAGACATACAAACTAAAGAATTACAAAAACAAATTACAAAAATTCAAAATTTTCGGGTTTAT
TACAGGGACAGCAGAGATCCAGTTTGGT
